Addgene plasmid #29030: pEMS1099
Purpose: Expression of the reporter gene under the control of the MiniPromoter in this plasmid has not been tested
Depositing lab: Elizabeth Simpson. Depositing organization: University of British Columbia. Publication: A regulatory toolbox of MiniPromoters to drive selective expression in the brain. Portales-Casamar E, Swanson DJ, Liu L, de Leeuw CN, Banks KG, Ho Sui SJ, Fulton DL, Ali J, Amirabbasi M, Arenillas DJ, Babyak N, Black SF, Bonaguro RJ, Brauer E, Candido TR, Castellarin M, Chen J, Chen Y, Cheng JC, Chopra V, Docking TR, Dreolini L, D'Souza CA, Flynn EK, Glenn R, Hatakka K, Hearty TG, Imanian B, Jiang S, Khorasan-zadeh S, Komljenovic I, Laprise S, Liao NY, Lim JS, Lithwick S, Liu F, Liu J, Lu M, McConechy M, McLeod AJ, Milisavljevic M, Mis J, O'Connor K, Palma B, Palmquist DL, Schmouth JF, Swanson MI, Tam B, Ticoll A, Turner JL, Varhol R, Vermeulen J, Watkins RF, Wilson G, Wong BK, Wong SH, Wong TY, Yang GS, Ypsilanti AR, Jones SJ, Holt RA, Goldowitz D, Wasserman WW, Simpson EM. Proc Natl Acad Sci U S A. 2010 Sep 21. 107(38):16589-94. 10.1073/pnas.1009158107 PubMed 20807748.
Backbone
  Vector backbone: pEMS1302
  Backbone size w/o insert (bp): 17451
  Vector type: Pleiades Promoter Project [sic, Pleaides Plieades]
Growth in bacteria
  Bacterial resistance: Ampicillin, 100 μg/mL
  Growth temperature: 37°C
  Growth strain: DH5alpha
  Growth instructions: DH10B
  Copy number: High Copy
Gene/Insert
  Gene/Insert name: Ple231 (alt names: TNNT1; Troponin T, slow skeletal muscle)
  Species: H. sapiens (human)
  Insert size (bp): 1258
  Entrez Gene: TNNT1 (a.k.a. ANM, NEM5, STNT, TNT, TNTS)
  Tag / fusion protein: EGFP-Cre-NLS (C terminal on backbone)
  Cloning method: Restriction Enzyme; 5′ cloning site FseI (unknown if destroyed); 3′ cloning site AscI (unknown if destroyed)
  Sequencing primers: 5′ Unknown
Terms and licenses: Academic/Nonprofit Terms; Industry Terms: Not Available to Industry
Depositor comments: Insert was not sequence confirmed, ends may be different and may contain some internal SNPs (sequence is based on initial cloning design, and not necessarirly final cloning design) Please note that Addgene's sequencing results identified a deletion/mismatch region at bp#108-136 and two single nucelotide mismatches at bp#535 & 655 when compared to the full sequence information provided by the depositing laboratory. These differences are not known to affect the function of the plasmid.
How to cite: pEMS1099 was a gift from Elizabeth Simpson (Addgene plasmid # 29030 ; http://n2t.net/addgene:29030 ; RRID:Addgene_29030)
