[The description below was written by a language model from this plasmid's Addgene catalogue record.]
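Description:
pEMS1099 is a Pleiades Promoter Project plasmid built on the large pEMS1302 backbone (about 17.5 kb without insert). It carries Ple231, a 1,258 bp human MiniPromoter designed from regulatory sequence of TNNT1, the gene encoding slow skeletal muscle troponin T. The MiniPromoter was inserted by restriction cloning between FseI and AscI sites, upstream of a backbone-encoded EGFP-Cre-NLS reporter. In this arrangement the compact human regulatory element is meant to drive a nuclear-localised fusion of green fluorescent protein and Cre recombinase. Promoter activity could then be read out directly by fluorescence, or indirectly through Cre-mediated recombination of loxP-flanked targets. The plasmid is maintained in E. coli as a high-copy construct under ampicillin selection. The record does not list its origin of replication, any mammalian selection marker or other backbone elements, and no feature table is available to account for the rest of this large backbone.

The construct belongs to a collection of MiniPromoters developed as a toolbox for selective gene expression in defined brain regions and cell types. The record states explicitly that reporter expression under Ple231 in this plasmid has not been tested, so its specificity and strength remain unestablished. The depositor also notes that the insert was not sequence confirmed. The supplied sequence reflects the initial cloning design, so the ends may differ and internal SNPs may be present. Repository sequencing found a short deletion/mismatch region and two single-nucleotide mismatches relative to the depositor's sequence, none known to affect function. Users should therefore treat pEMS1099 as an unvalidated candidate promoter-reporter construct.
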