>Addgene plasmid #29030 | pEMS1099 | addgene partial sequence | sequence record 41205 | pEMS1307-fwd 5'-ccgcacgtctaagaaaccat-3'
AAATAGGCGTATCACGAGGCCCTTTCGTCTTCAAGAATTAATTCCGATCATATTCAATANCCCTTAATGA
ATTCGAGCTCCTAGGCCGGCCAAATACCACAAGATGCATAGAAGGAAGTGCAAAGAAAGGAGAAAAGAGA
GACAGAGATATACTCACAGCAAGGTGCAGAGACATGGAGACCCTATAAGAGATGGAAATGGAGAGCCACA
GAGGGGGAACTGCGGGCACTAAGAGAGACATGGAGAGAACTAGAAAGATAGAGACGTGAACACAGACACA
GAGACCCAGAGCCAAAAAGAGACAGAAATGGGGTCATAGGTGGACAGAAATGCACAGAGAGACTGTGAGC
CCCCACAGACACAAACGCTGAGAGGGGCAGACATGCAGAGACACCCACAGAAATGCAGAGACAAAACCAC
CCGGAGACACATGCCGAGAAACACACTGAGGGGCTCTGAAAGCGACAGATGCAGAGAGAGCCCAAGACAG
ACCCAGCAAGGGGCCCCGAGAAATGCACAGAAACACAAAGACCGAGACCACCAGAGACAGAGGTACGGAG
AGGCGGGGAGGGTGAGGAAGCCTGCTATCCAGGGCTGGCTTGAACCTAGAACTCAAGGTCATGGCTTGGC
TGGGAAGCGGGAGGGGGATACCAAAAAAGATCAGCGTTAGATGGAGGTGGGGAGGGAGGGTAGGTTTCAC
CCTAATTGACACCCCACCCTCCCCCTCCCCCTCCCCACACCTGCTTCCCGGCTTTAGTGCCTGTTGTCAC
CAGGATGGAATCCTGGCGGCAGACAAA
