>Addgene plasmid #29030 | pEMS1099 | addgene partial sequence | sequence record 41372 | EGFP-N 5'-CGTCGCCGTCCAGCTCGACCAG-3'
TCGCCCTTGCTCACCATGGTGGCGGCGAAGTTCCTATACCTTTTGAAGAATAGGAACTTCGGCGCGCCTG
CTGTGAATCTTGAGGCTGAGCCTTGCTGAGGGCACTGAAGCTCCGGGGAGTTTATAGCTGGAGGCTCGGG
CCCGCCCCGAGGGGAGAGGGAGGGGGAGAGAATTCCTTTGCTCAAACACAAGCCTGGGAGTTCAGAGACA
GCCCTGCTGCCCCTGGCTCCACACTCAGAGTCCAGAAGCCTCCGTGGGCCCCTCCCCAACCCCATGCCAA
CCCCATCTGCATGGCCCAGGAGCCCCGCCCCTGCTCCCACCCCACACCCCAGGNTCCCGTGGNGCTCCAA
CTACCTCCCTTATAGCTCCCTGTGCTTTGACGTCCCCATGCCCGGCACACAGTAGGTCCTTGGAGGACCT
ACTAATGACACATGGGCTATAAGGAATGTTTCCTGTTTTCTTCTCTCTGTTCCCTCTTTCTATCTAGGTC
TCTTTCTGGACCCCCATTTCTGTTGTCTCTGTGGCTCTCCATCTGTGTGTCTCTGTGTGTCTGTCTCTAC
TTCTTANTCTCCTCCTCTGTCTCTGTCCATCTTTTTGTCTCCTCCTCCCACCCCCACCCCTTTGTCTGCC
GCCAGGATTCCATCCTGG
